>Addgene plasmid #119040 | pTol2-10xUAS-Voltron-ST | depositor full sequence | sequence record 225091 | pTol2-10xUAS-Voltron-ST sequence 5813 bps
GGCATATGGTTCTTGACAGAGGTGTAAAAAGTACTCAAAAATTTTACTCAAGTGAAAGTACAAGTACTTA
GGGAAAATTTTACTCAATTAAAAGTAAAAGTATCTGGCTAGAATCTTACTTGAGTAAAAGTAAAAAAGTA
CTCCATTAAAATTGTACTTGAGTATTAAGGAAGTAAAAGTAAAAGCAAGAAAGAAAACTAGAGATTCTTG
TTTAAGCTTTTAATCTCAAAAAACATTAAATGAAATGCATACAAGGTTTTATCCTGCTTTAGAACTGTTT
GTATTTAATTATCAAACTATAAGACAGACAATCTAATGCCAGTACACGCTACTCAAAGTTGTAAAACCTC
AGATTTAACTTCAGTAGAAGCTGATTCTCAAAATTGTTAGTGTCAAGCCTAGCTCTTTTGGGGCTGAAAA
GCAATCCTGCAGTGCTGAAAAGCCTCTCACAGGCAGCCGATGCGGGAAGAGGTGTATTAGTCTTGATAGA
GAGGCTGCAAATAGCAGGAAACGTGAGCAGAGACTCCCTGGTGTCTGAAACACAGGCCAGATGGGCCCTC
GACGGTATCGATAAGAAAACTAGAGATTCTTGTTTAAGCTTGAGGCTGCTGTCAGGGAGCTCATGGACTT
CGAGAATTAACCCTCACTAAAGGGAATACGAAGTTATCCGGAGTACTGTCCTCCGACACTAGAGGTCGGA
GTACTGTCCTCCGACGCAAGGCGGAGTACTGTCCTCCGACGCAAGGTCGGAGTACTGTCCTCCGACACTA
GAGGTCGGAGTACTGTCCTCCGCCATACTTATCCGGAGTACTGTCCTCCGACACTAGAGGTCGGAGTACT
GTCCTCCGACGCAAGGCGGAGTACTGTCCTCCGACGCAAGGTCGGAGTACTGTCCTCCGACACTAGAGGT
CGGAGTACTGTCCTCCGCCATACGTAGCAGGGTAGACTGTAGAGGGTATATAATGGAACCCATCGCGTCT
CAGCCTCACTTTGAGCTCCTCCACACGAATTCGCCATCATGGCTGACGTGGAAACCGAGACCGGCATGAT
TGCACAGTGGATTGTCTTTGCTATTATGGCTGCTGCTGCTATTGCTTTTGGAGTGGCTGTGCACTTTCGG
CCTTCAGAGCTGAAGAGCGCATACTATATCAACATTGCCATCTGCACTATCGCCGCTACCGCTTACTATG
CAATGGCCGTGAACTACCAGGACCTGACAATGAATGGTGAAAGGCAGGTGGTCTACGCAAGATATATTAA
CTGGGTGCTGACCACACCACTGCTCCTGCTCGATCTCATCGTCATGACCAAGATGGGCGGAGTGATGATT
TCTTGGGTCATCGGCGCAGACATTTTCATGATCGTGTTTGGTATTCTGGGCGCCTTCGAGGATGAACACA
AGTTCAAATGGGTGTACTTTATCGCTGGATGTGTGATGCAGGCAGTCCTGACATACGGGATGTATAACGC
CACTTGGAAAGACGATCTGAAGAAAAGCCCCGAGTACCATAGCTCCTATGTCAGTCTGCTCGTCTTCCTG
TCAATCCTCTGGGTGTTTTATCCTGTCGTGTGGGCTTTCGGGTCTGGTAGTGGCGTGCTGTCCGTCGACA
ATGAGGCCATTCTCATGGGAATCCTGGATGTGCTCGCTAAGCCACTGTTTGGAATGGGGTGCCTCATTGC
CCATGAGACTATCTTCAAGATCGGTACTGGCTTTCCATTCGACCCCCATTATGTGGAAGTCCTGGGCGAG
CGCATGCACTACGTCGATGTTGGTCCGCGCGATGGCACCCCTGTGCTGTTCCTGCACGGTAACCCGACCT
CCTCCTACGTGTGGCGCAACATCATCCCGCATGTTGCACCGACCCATCGCTGCATTGCTCCAGACCTGAT
CGGTATGGGCAAATCCGACAAACCAGACCTGGGTTATTTCTTCGACGACCACGTCCGCTTCATGGATGCC
TTCATCGAAGCCCTGGGTCTGGAAGAGGTCGTCCTGGTCATTCACGACTGGGGCTCCGCTCTGGGTTTCC
ACTGGGCCAAGCGCAATCCAGAGCGCGTCAAAGGTATTGCATTTATGGAGTTCATCCACCCTATCCCGAC
CTGGGACGAATGGCCAGAATTTGCCCGCGAGACCTTCCAGGCCTTCCGCACCACCGACGTCGGCCGCAAG
CTGATCATCGATCAGAACGTTTTTATCGAGGGTACGCTGCCGATGGGTGTCGTCCGCCCGCTGACTGAAG
TCGAGATGGACCATTACCGCGAGCCGTTCCTGAATCCTGTTGACCGCGAGCCACTGTGGCGCTTCCCAAA
CGAGCTGCCAATCGCCGGTGAGCCAGCGAACATCGTCGCGCTGGTCGAAGAATACATGGACTGGCTGCAC
CAGTCCCCTGTCCCGAAGCTGCTGTTCTGGGGCACCCCAGGCGTTCTGATCCCACCGGCCGAAGCCGCTC
GCCTGGCCAAAAGCCTGCCTAACTGCAAGGCTGTGGACATCGGCCCGGGTCTGAATCTGCTGCAAGAAGA
CAACCCGGACCTGATCGGCAGCGAGATCGCGCGCTGGCTGTCGACGCTCGAGATTTCCGGCGAGCCAACC
ACTAAGAGCAGGATCACCAGCGAGGGCGAGTACATCCCCCTGGACCAGATCGACATCAACGTGTTCTGCT
ACGAGAACGAGGTGCAAAGTCAGCCTATCCTGAACACAAAGGAAATGGCTCCACAGTCTAAGCCTCCCGA
AGAGCTTGAGATGTCCAGTATGCCAAGTCCCGTGGCTCCCCTCCCTGCCAGGACTGAAGGAGTGATTGAC
ATGAGGAGTATGTCATCTATTGATAGCTTCATCTCTTGCGCAACAGATTTCCCCGAGGCTACTCGATTCT
AAACTCGAGCCTCTAGAACTATAGTGAGTCGTATTACGTAGATCCAGACATGATAAGATACATTGATGAG
TTTGGACAAACCACAACTAGAATGCAGTGAAAAAAATGCTTTATTTGTGAAATTTGTGATGCTATTGCTT
TATTTGTAACCATTATAAGCTGCAATAAACAAGTTAACAACAACAATTGCATTCATTTTATGTTTCAGGT
TCAGGGGGAGGTGTGGGAGGTTTTTTAATTCGCGGCCGCGGATCCAGATCGATCTGCGAAGATACGGCCA
CGGGTGCTCTTGATCCTGTGGCTGATTTTGGACTGTGCTGCTCGCAGCTGCTGATGAATCACATACTTCC
TCCATTTTCTTCCACTGATTGACTGTTATAATTTCCCTAATTTCCAGGTCAAGGTGCTGTGCATTGTGGT
AATAGATGTGACATGACGTCACTTCCAAAGGACCAATGAACATGTCTGACCAATTTCATATAATGTGAAA
ACGATTTTCATAGGCAGAATAAATAACATTTAAATTAAACTGGGCATCAGCGCAATTCAATTGGTTTGGT
AATAGCAAGGGAAAATAGAATGAAGTGATCTCCAAAAAATAAGTACTTTTTGACTGTAAATAAAATTGTA
AGGAGTAAAAAGTACTTTTTTTTCTAAAAAAATGTAATTAAGTAAAAGTAAAAGTATTGATTTTTAATTG
TACTCAAGTAAAGTAAAAATCCCCAAAAATAATACTTAAGTACAGTAATCAAGTAAAATTACTCAAGTAC
TTTACACCTCTGGTTCTTGACCCCCTACCTTCAGCAAGCCCAGCAGATCCACTAGTTCTAGAGCGGCCGC
CACCGCGGTGGAGCTCCAGCTTTTGTTCCCTTTAGTGAGGGTTAATTGCGCGCTTGGCGTAATCATGGTC
ATAGCTGTTTCCTGTGTGAAATTGTTATCCGCTCACAATTCCACACAACATACGAGCCGGAAGCATAAAG
TGTAAAGCCTGGGGTGCCTAATGAGTGAGCTAACTCACATTAATTGCGTTGCGCTCACTGCCCGCTTTCC
AGTCGGGAAACCTGTCGTGCCAGCTGCATTAATGAATCGGCCAACGCGCGGGGAGAGGCGGTTTGCGTAT
TGGGCGCTCTTCCGCTTCCTCGCTCACTGACTCGCTGCGCTCGGTCGTTCGGCTGCGGCGAGCGGTATCA
GCTCACTCAAAGGCGGTAATACGGTTATCCACAGAATCAGGGGATAACGCAGGAAAGAACATGTGAGCAA
AAGGCCAGCAAAAGGCCAGGAACCGTAAAAAGGCCGCGTTGCTGGCGTTTTTCCATAGGCTCCGCCCCCC
TGACGAGCATCACAAAAATCGACGCTCAAGTCAGAGGTGGCGAAACCCGACAGGACTATAAAGATACCAG
GCGTTTCCCCCTGGAAGCTCCCTCGTGCGCTCTCCTGTTCCGACCCTGCCGCTTACCGGATACCTGTCCG
CCTTTCTCCCTTCGGGAAGCGTGGCGCTTTCTCATAGCTCACGCTGTAGGTATCTCAGTTCGGTGTAGGT
CGTTCGCTCCAAGCTGGGCTGTGTGCACGAACCCCCCGTTCAGCCCGACCGCTGCGCCTTATCCGGTAAC
TATCGTCTTGAGTCCAACCCGGTAAGACACGACTTATCGCCACTGGCAGCAGCCACTGGTAACAGGATTA
GCAGAGCGAGGTATGTAGGCGGTGCTACAGAGTTCTTGAAGTGGTGGCCTAACTACGGCTACACTAGAAG
GACAGTATTTGGTATCTGCGCTCTGCTGAAGCCAGTTACCTTCGGAAAAAGAGTTGGTAGCTCTTGATCC
GGCAAACAAACCACCGCTGGTAGCGGTGGTTTTTTTGTTTGCAAGCAGCAGATTACGCGCAGAAAAAAAG
GATCTCAAGAAGATCCTTTGATCTTTTCTACGGGGTCTGACGCTCAGTGGAACGAAAACTCACGTTAAGG
GATTTTGGTCATGAGATTATCAAAAAGGATCTTCACCTAGATCCTTTTAAATTAAAAATGAAGTTTTAAA
TCAATCTAAAGTATATATGAGTAAACTTGGTCTGACAGTTACCAATGCTTAATCAGTGAGGCACCTATCT
CAGCGATCTGTCTATTTCGTTCATCCATAGTTGCCTGACTCCCCGTCGTGTAGATAACTACGATACGGGA
GGGCTTACCATCTGGCCCCAGTGCTGCAATGATACCGCGAGACCCACGCTCACCGGCTCCAGATTTATCA
GCAATAAACCAGCCAGCCGGAAGGGCCGAGCGCAGAAGTGGTCCTGCAACTTTATCCGCCTCCATCCAGT
CTATTAATTGTTGCCGGGAAGCTAGAGTAAGTAGTTCGCCAGTTAATAGTTTGCGCAACGTTGTTGCCAT
TGCTACAGGCATCGTGGTGTCACGCTCGTCGTTTGGTATGGCTTCATTCAGCTCCGGTTCCCAACGATCA
AGGCGAGTTACATGATCCCCCATGTTGTGCAAAAAAGCGGTTAGCTCCTTCGGTCCTCCGATCGTTGTCA
GAAGTAAGTTGGCCGCAGTGTTATCACTCATGGTTATGGCAGCACTGCATAATTCTCTTACTGTCATGCC
ATCCGTAAGATGCTTTTCTGTGACTGGTGAGTACTCAACCAAGTCATTCTGAGAATAGTGTATGCGGCGA
CCGAGTTGCTCTTGCCCGGCGTCAATACGGGATAATACCGCGCCACATAGCAGAACTTTAAAAGTGCTCA
TCATTGGAAAACGTTCTTCGGGGCGAAAACTCTCAAGGATCTTACCGCTGTTGAGATCCAGTTCGATGTA
ACCCACTCGTGCACCCAACTGATCTTCAGCATCTTTTACTTTCACCAGCGTTTCTGGGTGAGCAAAAACA
GGAAGGCAAAATGCCGCAAAAAAGGGAATAAGGGCGACACGGAAATGTTGAATACTCATACTCTTCCGGT
ACC
Features (pLannotate 1.2.2; 25 found; start..end, strand, type, name):
    559..575     -  misc_feature   MCS (fragment): pBluescript multiple cloning site
    635..653     +  promoter       T3 promoter: promoter for bacteriophage T3 RNA polymerase
    669..686     +  protein_bind   5X UAS (fragment): five tandem copies of the "ScaI site" 17-mer CGGAGTACTGTCCTCCG, an upstream activating sequence (UAS) that efficiently binds yeast Gal4 (Webster et al., 1988; Pfeiffer et al., 2010) GAL4
    697..714     +  protein_bind   5X UAS (fragment): five tandem copies of the "ScaI site" 17-mer CGGAGTACTGTCCTCCG, an upstream activating sequence (UAS) that efficiently binds yeast Gal4 (Webster et al., 1988; Pfeiffer et al., 2010) GAL4
    722..739     +  protein_bind   5X UAS (fragment): five tandem copies of the "ScaI site" 17-mer CGGAGTACTGTCCTCCG, an upstream activating sequence (UAS) that efficiently binds yeast Gal4 (Webster et al., 1988; Pfeiffer et al., 2010) GAL4
    748..765     +  protein_bind   5X UAS (fragment): five tandem copies of the "ScaI site" 17-mer CGGAGTACTGTCCTCCG, an upstream activating sequence (UAS) that efficiently binds yeast Gal4 (Webster et al., 1988; Pfeiffer et al., 2010) GAL4
    776..792     +  protein_bind   5X UAS (fragment): five tandem copies of the "ScaI site" 17-mer CGGAGTACTGTCCTCCG, an upstream activating sequence (UAS) that efficiently binds yeast Gal4 (Webster et al., 1988; Pfeiffer et al., 2010) GAL4
    804..821     +  protein_bind   5X UAS (fragment): five tandem copies of the "ScaI site" 17-mer CGGAGTACTGTCCTCCG, an upstream activating sequence (UAS) that efficiently binds yeast Gal4 (Webster et al., 1988; Pfeiffer et al., 2010) GAL4
    832..849     +  protein_bind   5X UAS (fragment): five tandem copies of the "ScaI site" 17-mer CGGAGTACTGTCCTCCG, an upstream activating sequence (UAS) that efficiently binds yeast Gal4 (Webster et al., 1988; Pfeiffer et al., 2010) GAL4
    857..874     +  protein_bind   5X UAS (fragment): five tandem copies of the "ScaI site" 17-mer CGGAGTACTGTCCTCCG, an upstream activating sequence (UAS) that efficiently binds yeast Gal4 (Webster et al., 1988; Pfeiffer et al., 2010) GAL4
    883..900     +  protein_bind   5X UAS (fragment): five tandem copies of the "ScaI site" 17-mer CGGAGTACTGTCCTCCG, an upstream activating sequence (UAS) that efficiently binds yeast Gal4 (Webster et al., 1988; Pfeiffer et al., 2010) GAL4
    911..927     +  protein_bind   5X UAS (fragment): five tandem copies of the "ScaI site" 17-mer CGGAGTACTGTCCTCCG, an upstream activating sequence (UAS) that efficiently binds yeast Gal4 (Webster et al., 1988; Pfeiffer et al., 2010) GAL4
    950..968     +  promoter       minP (fragment): minimal TATA-box promoter with low basal activity
   1700..2581    +  CDS            HaloTag®: modified bacterial dehalogenase that forms covalent bonds with chloroalkane derivatives
   2579..2869    +  CDS            Kcnb1 (fragment): KCNB1_RAT - Experimental evidence at protein level: Swiss-Prot protein existence level 1. Voltage-gated potassium channel that mediates transmembrane potassium transport in excitable membranes, primarily in the brain, but also in the pancreas and cardiovascular system. Contributes to the regulation of the action potential (AP) repolarization, duration and frequency of repetitive AP firing in neurons, muscle cells and endocrine cells and plays a role in homeostatic attenuation of electrical excitability throughout the brain (PubMed:10024359, PubMed:10618149, PubMed:12451110, PubMed:17379638, Pu
   2889..2906    -  promoter       T7 promoter (fragment): promoter for bacteriophage T7 RNA polymerase
   2911..3045    -  polyA_signal   SV40 poly(A) signal: SV40 polyadenylation signal
   3686..3726    -  misc_feature   MCS (fragment): pBluescript multiple cloning site
   3739..3757    -  promoter       T3 promoter: promoter for bacteriophage T3 RNA polymerase
   3802..3818    -  protein_bind   lac operator: The lac repressor binds to the lac operator to inhibit transcription in E. coli. This inhibition can be relieved by adding lactose or isopropyl-β-D-thiogalactopyranoside (IPTG). lac repressor encoded by lacI
   3826..3856    -  promoter       lac promoter: promoter for the E. coli lac operon
   3871..3892    -  protein_bind   CAP binding site: CAP binding activates transcription in the presence of cAMP. E. coli catabolite activator protein
   3905..3997    -  CDS            lacI (fragment): lac repressor; lacI; The lac repressor binds to the lac operator to inhibit transcription in E. coli. This inhibition can be relieved by adding lactose or isopropyl-β-D-thiogalactopyranoside (IPTG).
   4180..4768    -  rep_origin     ori: high-copy-number ColE1/pMB1/pBR322/pUC origin of replication
   4939..5799    -  CDS            AmpR: β-lactamase; bla; confers resistance to ampicillin, carbenicillin, and related antibiotics
