>Addgene plasmid #119040 | pTol2-10xUAS-Voltron-ST | addgene full sequence | sequence record 230343 | Addgene NGS Result
TCACTTTGAGCTCCTCCACACGAATTCGCCATCATGGCTGACGTGGAAACCGAGACCGGCATGATTGCAC
AGTGGATTGTCTTTGCTATTATGGCTGCTGCTGCTATTGCTTTTGGAGTGGCTGTGCACTTTCGGCCTTC
AGAGCTGAAGAGCGCATACTATATCAACATTGCCATCTGCACTATCGCCGCTACCGCTTACTATGCAATG
GCCGTGAACTACCAGGACCTGACAATGAATGGTGAAAGGCAGGTGGTCTACGCAAGATATATTAACTGGG
TGCTGACCACACCACTGCTCCTGCTCGATCTCATCGTCATGACCAAGATGGGCGGAGTGATGATTTCTTG
GGTCATCGGCGCAGACATTTTCATGATCGTGTTTGGTATTCTGGGCGCCTTCGAGGATGAACACAAGTTC
AAATGGGTGTACTTTATCGCTGGATGTGTGATGCAGGCAGTCCTGACATACGGGATGTATAACGCCACTT
GGAAAGACGATCTGAAGAAAAGCCCCGAGTACCATAGCTCCTATGTCAGTCTGCTCGTCTTCCTGTCAAT
CCTCTGGGTGTTTTATCCTGTCGTGTGGGCTTTCGGGTCTGGTAGTGGCGTGCTGTCCGTCGACAATGAG
GCCATTCTCATGGGAATCCTGGATGTGCTCGCTAAGCCACTGTTTGGAATGGGGTGCCTCATTGCCCATG
AGACTATCTTCAAGATCGGTACTGGCTTTCCATTCGACCCCCATTATGTGGAAGTCCTGGGCGAGCGCAT
GCACTACGTCGATGTTGGTCCGCGCGATGGCACCCCTGTGCTGTTCCTGCACGGTAACCCGACCTCCTCC
TACGTGTGGCGCAACATCATCCCGCATGTTGCACCGACCCATCGCTGCATTGCTCCAGACCTGATCGGTA
TGGGCAAATCCGACAAACCAGACCTGGGTTATTTCTTCGACGACCACGTCCGCTTCATGGATGCCTTCAT
CGAAGCCCTGGGTCTGGAAGAGGTCGTCCTGGTCATTCACGACTGGGGCTCCGCTCTGGGTTTCCACTGG
GCCAAGCGCAATCCAGAGCGCGTCAAAGGTATTGCATTTATGGAGTTCATCCACCCTATCCCGACCTGGG
ACGAATGGCCAGAATTTGCCCGCGAGACCTTCCAGGCCTTCCGCACCACCGACGTCGGCCGCAAGCTGAT
CATCGATCAGAACGTTTTTATCGAGGGTACGCTGCCGATGGGTGTCGTCCGCCCGCTGACTGAAGTCGAG
ATGGACCATTACCGCGAGCCGTTCCTGAATCCTGTTGACCGCGAGCCACTGTGGCGCTTCCCAAACGAGC
TGCCAATCGCCGGTGAGCCAGCGAACATCGTCGCGCTGGTCGAAGAATACATGGACTGGCTGCACCAGTC
CCCTGTCCCGAAGCTGCTGTTCTGGGGCACCCCAGGCGTTCTGATCCCACCGGCCGAAGCCGCTCGCCTG
GCCAAAAGCCTGCCTAACTGCAAGGCTGTGGACATCGGCCCGGGTCTGAATCTGCTGCAAGAAGACAACC
CGGACCTGATCGGCAGCGAGATCGCGCGCTGGCTGTCGACGCTCGAGATTTCCGGCGAGCCAACCACTAA
GAGCAGGATCACCAGCGAGGGCGAGTACATCCCCCTGGACCAGATCGACATCAACGTGTTCTGCTACGAG
AACGAGGTGCAAAGTCAGCCTATCCTGAACACAAAGGAAATGGCTCCACAGTCTAAGCCTCCCGAAGAGC
TTGAGATGTCCAGTATGCCAAGTCCCGTGGCTCCCCTCCCTGCCAGGACTGAAGGAGTGATTGACATGAG
GAGTATGTCATCTATTGATAGCTTCATCTCTTGCGCAACAGATTTCCCCGAGGCTACTCGATTCTAAACT
CGAGCCTCTAGAACTATAGTGAGTCGTATTACGTAGATCCAGACATGATAAGATACATTGATGAGTTTGG
ACAAACCACAACTAGAATGCAGTGAAAAAAATGCTTTATTTGTGAAATTTGTGATGCTATTGCTTTATTT
GTAACCATTATAAGCTGCAATAAACAAGTTAACAACAACAATTGCATTCATTTTATGTTTCAGGTTCAGG
GGGAGGTGTGGGAGGTTTTTTAATTCGCGGCCGCGGATCCAGATCGATCTGCGAAGATACGGCCACGGGT
GCTCTTGATCCTGTGGCTGATTTTGGACTGTGCTGCTCGCAGCTGCTGATGAATCACATACTTCCTCCAT
TTTCTTCCACTGATTGACTGTTATAATTTCCCTAATTTCCAGGTCAAGGTGCTGTGCATTGTGGTAATAG
ATGTGACATGACGTCACTTCCAAAGGACCAATGAACATGTCTGACCAATTTCATATAATGTGAAAACGAT
TTTCATAGGCAGAATAAATAACATTTAAATTAAACTGGGCATCAGCGCAATTCAATTGGTTTGGTAATAG
CAAGGGAAAATAGAATGAAGTGATCTCCAAAAAATAAGTACTTTTTGACTGTAAATAAAATTGTAAGGAG
TAAAAAGTACTTTTTTTTCTAAAAAAATGTAATTAAGTAAAAGTAAAAGTATTGATTTTTAATTGTACTC
AAGTAAAGTAAAAATCCCCAAAAATAATACTTAAGTACAGTAATCAAGTAAAATTACTCAAGTACTTTAC
ACCTCTGGTTCTTGACCCCCTACCTTCAGCAAGCCCAGCAGATCCACTAGTTCTAGAGCGGCCGCCACCG
CGGTGGAGCTCCAGCTTTTGTTCCCTTTAGTGAGGGTTAATTGCGCGCTTGGCGTAATCATGGTCATAGC
TGTTTCCTGTGTGAAATTGTTATCCGCTCACAATTCCACACAACATACGAGCCGGAAGCATAAAGTGTAA
AGCCTGGGGTGCCTAATGAGTGAGCCAACTCACATTAATTGCGTTGCGCTCACTGCCCGCTTTCCAGTCG
GGAAACCTGTCGTGCCAGCTGCATTAATGAATCGGCCAACGCGCGGGGAGAGGCGGTTTGCGTATTGGGC
GCTCTTCCGCTTCCTCGCTCACTGACTCGCTGCGCTCGGTCGTTCGGCTGCGGCGAGCGGTATCAGCTCA
CTCAAAGGCGGTAATACGGTTATCCACAGAATCAGGGGATAACGCAGGAAAGAACATGTGAGCAAAAGGC
CAGCAAAAGGCCAGGAACCGTAAAAAGGCCGCGTTGCTGGCGTTTTTCCATAGGCTCCGCCCCCCTGACG
AGCATCACAAAAATCGACGCTCAAGTCAGAGGTGGCGAAACCCGACAGGACTATAAAGATACCAGGCGTT
TCCCCCTGGAAGCTCCCTCGTGCGCTCTCCTGTTCCGACCCTGCCGCTTACCGGATACCTGTCCGCCTTT
CTCCCTTCGGGAAGCGTGGCGCTTTCTCATAGCTCACGCTGTAGGTATCTCAGTTCGGTGTAGGTCGTTC
GCTCCAAGCTGGGCTGTGTGCACGAACCCCCCGTTCAGCCCGACCGCTGCGCCTTATCCGGTAACTATCG
TCTTGAGTCCAACCCGGTAAGACACGACTTATCGCCACTGGCAGCAGCCACTGGTAACAGGATTAGCAGA
GCGAGGTATGTAGGCGGTGCTACAGAGTTCTTGAAGTGGTGGCCTAACTACGGCTACACTAGAAGAACAG
TATTTGGTATCTGCGCTCTGCTGAAGCCAGTTACCTTCGGAAAAAGAGTTGGTAGCTCTTGATCCGGCAA
ACAAACCACCGCTGGTAGCGGTGGTTTTTTTGTTTGCAAGCAGCAGATTACGCGCAGAAAAAAAGGATCT
CAAGAAGATCCTTTGATCTTTTCTACGGGGTCTGACGCTCAGTGGAACGAAAACTCACGTTAAGGGATTT
TGGTCATGAGATTATCAAAAAGGATCTTCACCTAGATCCTTTTAAATTAAAAATGAAGTTTTAAATCAAT
CTAAAGTATATATGAGTAAACTTGGTCTGACAGTTACCAATGCTTAATCAGTGAGGCACCTATCTCAGCG
ATCTGTCTATTTCGTTCATCCATAGTTGCCTGACTCCCCGTCGTGTAGATAACTACGATACGGGAGGGCT
TACCATCTGGCCCCAGTGCTGCAATGATACCGCGAGACCCACGCTCACCGGCTCCAGATTTATCAGCAAT
AAACCAGCCAGCCGGAAGGGCCGAGCGCAGAAGTGGTCCTGCAACTTTATCCGCCTCCATCCAGTCTATT
AATTGTTGCCGGGAAGCTAGAGTAAGTAGTTCGCCAGTTAATAGTTTGCGCAACGTTGTTGCCATTGCTA
CAGGCATCGTGGTGTCACGCTCGTCGTTTGGTATGGCTTCATTCAGCTCCGGTTCCCAACGATCAAGGCG
AGTTACATGATCCCCCATGTTGTGCAAAAAAGCGGTTAGCTCCTTCGGTCCTCCGATCGTTGTCAGAAGT
AAGTTGGCCGCAGTGTTATCACTCATGGTTATGGCAGCACTGCATAATTCTCTTACTGTCATGCCATCCG
TAAGATGCTTTTCTGTGACTGGTGAGTACTCAACCAAGTCATTCTGAGAATAGTGTATGCGGCGACCGAG
TTGCTCTTGCCCGGCGTCAATACGGGATAATACCGCGCCACATAGCAGAACTTTAAAAGTGCTCATCATT
GGAAAACGTTCTTCGGGGCGAAAACTCTCAAGGATCTTACCGCTGTTGAGATCCAGTTCGATGTAACCCA
CTCGTGCACCCAACTGATCTTCAGCATCTTTTACTTTCACCAGCGTTTCTGGGTGAGCAAAAACAGGAAG
GCAAAATGCCGCAAAAAAGGGAATAAGGGCGACACGGAAATGTTGAATACTCATACTCTTCCGGTACCGG
CATATGGTTCTTGACAGAGGTGTAAAAAGTACTCAAAAATTTTACTCAAGTGAAAGTACAAGTACTTAGG
GAAAATTTTACTCAATTAAAAGTAAAAGTATCTGGCTAGAATCTTACTTGAGTAAAAGTAAAAAAGTACT
CCATTAAAATTGTACTTGAGTATTAAGGAAGTAAAAGTAAAAGCAAGAAAGAAAACTAGAGATTCTTGTT
TAAGCTTTTAATCTCAAAAAACATTAAATGAAATGCATACAAGGTTTTATCCTGCTTTAGAACTGTTTGT
ATTTAATTATCAAACTATAAGACAGACAATCTAATGCCAGTACACGCTACTCAAAGTTGTAAAACCTCAG
ATTTAACTTCAGTAGAAGCTGATTCTCAAAATTGTTAGTGTCAAGCCTAGCTCTTTTGGGGCTGAAAAGC
AATCCTGCAGTGCTGAAAAGCCTCTCACAGGCAGCCGATGCGGGAAGAGGTGTATTAGTCTTGATAGAGA
GGCTGCAAATAGCAGGAAACGTGAGCAGAGACTCCCTGGTGTCTGAAACACAGGCCAGATGGGCCCTCGA
CGGTATCGATAAGAAAACTAGAGATTCTTGTTTAAGCTTGAGGCTGCTGTCAGGGAGCTCATGGACTTCG
AGAATTAACCCTCACTAAAGGGAATACGAAGTTATCCGGAGTACTGTCCTCCGACACTAGAGGTCGGAGT
ACTGTCCTCCGACGCAAGGCGGAGTACTGTCCTCCGACGCAAGGTCGGAGTACTGTCCTCCGACACTAGA
GGTCGGAGTACTGTCCTCCGCCATACTTATCCGGAGTACTGTCCTCCGACACTAGAGGTCGGAGTACTGT
CCTCCGACGCAAGGCGGAGTACTGTCCTCCGACGCAAGGTCGGAGTACTGTCCTCCGACACTAGAGGTCG
GAGTACTGTCCTCCGCCATACGTAGCAGGGTAGACTGTAGAGGGTATATAATGGAACCCATCGCGTCTCA
GCC
Features (pLannotate 1.2.2; 24 found; start..end, strand, type, name):
    715..1596    +  CDS            HaloTag®: modified bacterial dehalogenase that forms covalent bonds with chloroalkane derivatives
   1594..1884    +  CDS            Kcnb1 (fragment): KCNB1_RAT - Experimental evidence at protein level: Swiss-Prot protein existence level 1. Voltage-gated potassium channel that mediates transmembrane potassium transport in excitable membranes, primarily in the brain, but also in the pancreas and cardiovascular system. Contributes to the regulation of the action potential (AP) repolarization, duration and frequency of repetitive AP firing in neurons, muscle cells and endocrine cells and plays a role in homeostatic attenuation of electrical excitability throughout the brain (PubMed:10024359, PubMed:10618149, PubMed:12451110, PubMed:17379638, Pu
   1904..1921    -  promoter       T7 promoter (fragment): promoter for bacteriophage T7 RNA polymerase
   1926..2060    -  polyA_signal   SV40 poly(A) signal: SV40 polyadenylation signal
   2701..2741    -  misc_feature   MCS (fragment): pBluescript multiple cloning site
   2754..2772    -  promoter       T3 promoter: promoter for bacteriophage T3 RNA polymerase
   2817..2833    -  protein_bind   lac operator: The lac repressor binds to the lac operator to inhibit transcription in E. coli. This inhibition can be relieved by adding lactose or isopropyl-β-D-thiogalactopyranoside (IPTG). lac repressor encoded by lacI
   2841..2871    -  promoter       lac promoter: promoter for the E. coli lac operon
   2920..3012    -  CDS            lacI (fragment): lac repressor; lacI; The lac repressor binds to the lac operator to inhibit transcription in E. coli. This inhibition can be relieved by adding lactose or isopropyl-β-D-thiogalactopyranoside (IPTG).
   3195..3783    -  rep_origin     ori: high-copy-number ColE1/pMB1/pBR322/pUC origin of replication
   3954..4814    -  CDS            AmpR: β-lactamase; bla; confers resistance to ampicillin, carbenicillin, and related antibiotics
   5387..5403    -  misc_feature   MCS (fragment): pBluescript multiple cloning site
   5463..5481    +  promoter       T3 promoter: promoter for bacteriophage T3 RNA polymerase
   5497..5514    +  protein_bind   5X UAS (fragment): five tandem copies of the "ScaI site" 17-mer CGGAGTACTGTCCTCCG, an upstream activating sequence (UAS) that efficiently binds yeast Gal4 (Webster et al., 1988; Pfeiffer et al., 2010) GAL4
   5525..5542    +  protein_bind   5X UAS (fragment): five tandem copies of the "ScaI site" 17-mer CGGAGTACTGTCCTCCG, an upstream activating sequence (UAS) that efficiently binds yeast Gal4 (Webster et al., 1988; Pfeiffer et al., 2010) GAL4
   5550..5567    +  protein_bind   5X UAS (fragment): five tandem copies of the "ScaI site" 17-mer CGGAGTACTGTCCTCCG, an upstream activating sequence (UAS) that efficiently binds yeast Gal4 (Webster et al., 1988; Pfeiffer et al., 2010) GAL4
   5576..5593    +  protein_bind   5X UAS (fragment): five tandem copies of the "ScaI site" 17-mer CGGAGTACTGTCCTCCG, an upstream activating sequence (UAS) that efficiently binds yeast Gal4 (Webster et al., 1988; Pfeiffer et al., 2010) GAL4
   5604..5620    +  protein_bind   5X UAS (fragment): five tandem copies of the "ScaI site" 17-mer CGGAGTACTGTCCTCCG, an upstream activating sequence (UAS) that efficiently binds yeast Gal4 (Webster et al., 1988; Pfeiffer et al., 2010) GAL4
   5632..5649    +  protein_bind   5X UAS (fragment): five tandem copies of the "ScaI site" 17-mer CGGAGTACTGTCCTCCG, an upstream activating sequence (UAS) that efficiently binds yeast Gal4 (Webster et al., 1988; Pfeiffer et al., 2010) GAL4
   5660..5677    +  protein_bind   5X UAS (fragment): five tandem copies of the "ScaI site" 17-mer CGGAGTACTGTCCTCCG, an upstream activating sequence (UAS) that efficiently binds yeast Gal4 (Webster et al., 1988; Pfeiffer et al., 2010) GAL4
   5685..5702    +  protein_bind   5X UAS (fragment): five tandem copies of the "ScaI site" 17-mer CGGAGTACTGTCCTCCG, an upstream activating sequence (UAS) that efficiently binds yeast Gal4 (Webster et al., 1988; Pfeiffer et al., 2010) GAL4
   5711..5728    +  protein_bind   5X UAS (fragment): five tandem copies of the "ScaI site" 17-mer CGGAGTACTGTCCTCCG, an upstream activating sequence (UAS) that efficiently binds yeast Gal4 (Webster et al., 1988; Pfeiffer et al., 2010) GAL4
   5739..5755    +  protein_bind   5X UAS (fragment): five tandem copies of the "ScaI site" 17-mer CGGAGTACTGTCCTCCG, an upstream activating sequence (UAS) that efficiently binds yeast Gal4 (Webster et al., 1988; Pfeiffer et al., 2010) GAL4
   5778..5796    +  promoter       minP (fragment): minimal TATA-box promoter with low basal activity
