[The description below was written by a language model from this plasmid's Addgene catalogue record and pLannotate feature annotations shown in this document.]
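Description:
pTol2-10xUAS-Voltron-ST is a 5.8 kb zebrafish expression plasmid for Gal4-dependent expression of a soma-localized version of the chemigenetic voltage indicator Voltron. It is built on a pBluescript-type backbone (residual MCS fragments, T3 promoters and lac promoter/operator are annotated) and is maintained in E. coli through a high-copy ColE1/pUC origin with ampicillin selection via the β-lactamase gene. The name indicates a Tol2 transposon vector, in which Tol2 arms would allow transposase-mediated integration into the fish genome. The automated annotation does not label Tol2 ends, though unannotated stretches lie on either side of the expression cassette. The two feature tables, from the depositor sequence and the repository's sequencing result, are the same length and show the same parts in the same order, differing only in the numbering start point.

The expression cassette begins with ten tandem copies of the Gal4-binding UAS 17-mer placed upstream of a minimal TATA-box promoter, which the catalogue entry lists as E1b. Transcription is therefore low unless Gal4 is supplied, typically from a tissue-specific Gal4 driver line. The backbone name also implies an intervening sequence (IVS) intron, which is not annotated. About 700 bp of the synthetic insert lying upstream of the HaloTag sequence carries no annotation; it presumably encodes the voltage-sensing portion of Voltron, which the record does not describe. It is followed by HaloTag, a modified dehalogenase that covalently captures chloroalkane-linked fluorescent dyes. HaloTag runs directly into a fragment of the rat Kcnb1 (Kv2.1) potassium channel, consistent with the "ST" soma-targeting motif that confines the sensor to the cell body. An SV40 polyadenylation signal sits downstream of the insert, although it is annotated on the opposite strand. The construct is intended for generating UAS:Voltron-ST zebrafish for in vivo voltage imaging of genetically defined neurons.
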