Addgene plasmid #119040: pTol2-10xUAS-Voltron-ST
Purpose: UAS-driven expresion of soma-localized Voltron in zebrafish
Depositing lab: Eric Schreiter. Depositing organization: HHMI, Janelia Research Campus. Publication: Bright and photostable chemigenetic indicators for extended in vivo voltage imaging. Abdelfattah AS, Kawashima T, Singh A, Novak O, Liu H, Shuai Y, Huang YC, Campagnola L, Seeman SC, Yu J, Zheng J, Grimm JB, Patel R, Friedrich J, Mensh BD, Paninski L, Macklin JJ, Murphy GJ, Podgorski K, Lin BJ, Chen TW, Turner GC, Liu Z, Koyama M, Svoboda K, Ahrens MB, Lavis LD, Schreiter ER. Science. 2019 Aug 1. pii: science.aav6416. doi: 10.1126/science.aav6416. PubMed 31371562.
Backbone
  Vector backbone: 10XUAS IVS sv40
  Vector type: Zebrafish expression
Growth in bacteria
  Bacterial resistance: Ampicillin, 100 μg/mL
  Growth temperature: 37°C
  Growth strain: DH5alpha
  Copy number: High Copy
Gene/Insert
  Gene/Insert name: Voltron-ST
  Species: Synthetic
  Promoter: E1b
  Cloning method: Gibson Cloning
  Sequencing primers: 5′ Unknown
Terms and licenses: Academic/Nonprofit Terms; Industry Terms: Not Available to Industry
Depositor comments: 5' cloning site: EcoRI, 3' cloning site: BamHI
How to cite: pTol2-10xUAS-Voltron-ST was a gift from Eric Schreiter (Addgene plasmid # 119040 ; http://n2t.net/addgene:119040 ; RRID:Addgene_119040)
